>Addgene plasmid #173934 | pET28_6xHis-PARP1delZn3-L713F | addgene full sequence | sequence record 342745 | Addgene NGS Result
TCAACAGTATTATTTTCTCCCATGAAGACGGTACGCGACTGGGCGTGGAGCATCTGGTCGCATTGGGTCA
CCAGCAAATCGCGCTGTTAGCGGGCCCATTAAGTTCTGTCTCGGCGCGTCTGCGTCTGGCTGGCTGGCAT
AAATATCTCACTCGCAATCAAATTCAGCCGATAGCGGAACGGGAAGGCGACTGGAGTGCCATGTCCGGTT
TTCAACAAACCATGCAAATGCTGAATGAGGGCATCGTTCCCACTGCGATGCTGGTTGCCAACGATCAGAT
GGCGCTGGGCGCAATGCGCGCCATTACCGAGTCCGGGCTGCGCGTTGGTGCGGATATCTCGGTAGTGGGA
TACGACGATACCGAAGACAGCTCATGTTATATCCCGCCGTTAACCACCATCAAACAGGATTTTCGCCTGC
TGGGGCAAACCAGCGTGGACCGCTTGCTGCAACTCTCTCAGGGCCAGGCGGTGAAGGGCAATCAGCTGTT
GCCCGTCTCACTGGTGAAAAGAAAAACCACCCTGGCGCCCAATACGCAAACCGCCTCTCCCCGCGCGTTG
GCCGATTCATTAATGCAGCTGGCACGACAGGTTTCCCGACTGGAAAGCGGGCAGTGAGCGCAACGCAATT
AATGTAAGTTAGCTCACTCATTAGGCACCGGGATCTCGACCGATGCCCTTGAGAGCCTTCAACCCAGTCA
GCTCCTTCCGGTGGGCGCGGGGCATGACTATCGTCGCCGCACTTATGACTGTCTTCTTTATCATGCAACT
CGTAGGACAGGTGCCGGCAGCGCTCTGGGTCATTTTCGGCGAGGACCGCTTTCGCTGGAGCGCGACGATG
ATCGGCCTGTCGCTTGCGGTATTCGGAATCTTGCACGCCCTCGCTCAAGCCTTCGTCACTGGTCCCGCCA
CCAAACGTTTCGGCGAGAAGCAGGCCATTATCGCCGGCATGGCGGCCCCACGGGTGCGCATGATCGTGCT
CCTGTCGTTGAGGACCCGGCTAGGCTGGCGGGGTTGCCTTACTGGTTAGCAGAATGAATCACCGATACGC
GAGCGAACGTGAAGCGACTGCTGCTGCAAAACGTCTGCGACCTGAGCAACAACATGAATGGTCTTCGGTT
TCCGTGTTTCGTAAAGTCTGGAAACGCGGAAGTCAGCGCCCTGCACCATTATGTTCCGGATCTGCATCGC
AGGATGCTGCTGGCTACCCTGTGGAACACCTACATCTGTATTAACGAAGCGCTGGCATTGACCCTGAGTG
ATTTTTCTCTGGTCCCGCCGCATCCATACCGCCAGTTGTTTACCCTCACAACGTTCCAGTAACCGGGCAT
GTTCATCATCAGTAACCCGTATCGTGAGCATCCTCTCTCGTTTCATCGGTATCATTACCCCCATGAACAG
AAATCCCCCTTACACGGAGGCATCAGTGACCAAACAGGAAAAAACCGCCCTTAACATGGCCCGCTTTATC
AGAAGCCAGACATTAACGCTTCTGGAGAAACTCAACGAGCTGGACGCGGATGAACAGGCAGACATCTGTG
AATCGCTTCACGACCACGCTGATGAGCTTTACCGCAGCTGCCTCGCGCGTTTCGGTGATGACGGTGAAAA
CCTCTGACACATGCAGCTCCCGGAGACGGTCACAGCTTGTCTGTAAGCGGATGCCGGGAGCAGACAAGCC
CGTCAGGGCGCGTCAGCGGGTGTTGGCGGGTGTCGGGGCGCAGCCATGACCCAGTCACGTAGCGATAGCG
GAGTGTATACTGGCTTAACTATGCGGCATCAGAGCAGATTGTACTGAGAGTGCACCATTGCGGTGTGAAA
TACCGCACAGATGCGTAAGGAGAAAATACCGCATCAGGCGCTCTTCCGCTTCCTCGCTCACTGACTCGCT
GCGCTCGGTCGTTCGGCTGCGGCGAGCGGTATCAGCTCACTCAAAGGCGGTAATACGGTTATCCACAGAA
TCAGGGGATAACGCAGGAAAGAACATGTGAGCAAAAGGCCAGCAAAAGGCCAGGAACCGTAAAAAGGCCG
CGTTGCTGGCGTTTTTCCATAGGCTCCGCCCCCCTGACGAGCATCACAAAAATCGACGCTCAAGTCAGAG
GTGGCGAAACCCGACAGGACTATAAAGATACCAGGCGTTTCCCCCTGGAAGCTCCCTCGTGCGCTCTCCT
GTTCCGACCCTGCCGCTTACCGGATACCTGTCCGCCTTTCTCCCTTCGGGAAGCGTGGCGCTTTCTCATA
GCTCACGCTGTAGGTATCTCAGTTCGGTGTAGGTCGTTCGCTCCAAGCTGGGCTGTGTGCACGAACCCCC
CGTTCAGCCCGACCGCTGCGCCTTATCCGGTAACTATCGTCTTGAGTCCAACCCGGTAAGACACGACTTA
TCGCCACTGGCAGCAGCCACTGGTAACAGGATTAGCAGAGCGAGGTATGTAGGCGGTGCTACAGAGTTCT
TGAAGTGGTGGCCTAACTACGGCTACACTAGAAGGACAGTATTTGGTATCTGCGCTCTGCTGAAGCCAGT
TACCTTCGGAAAAAGAGTTGGTAGCTCTTGATCCGGCAAACAAACCACCGCTGGTAGCGGTGGTTTTTTT
GTTTGCAAGCAGCAGATTACGCGCAGAAAAAAAGGATCTCAAGAAGATCCTTTGATCTTTTCTACGGGGT
CTGACGCTCAGTGGAACGAAAACTCACGTTAAGGGATTTTGGTCATGAACAATAAAACTGTCTGCTTACA
TAAACAGTAATACAAGGGGTGTTATGAGCCATATTCAACGGGAAACGTCTTGCTCTAGGCCGCGATTAAA
TTCCAACATGGATGCTGATTTATATGGGTATAAATGGGCTCGCGATAATGTCGGGCAATCAGGTGCGACA
ATCTATCGATTGTATGGGAAGCCCGATGCGCCAGAGTTGTTTCTGAAACATGGCAAAGGTAGCGTTGCCA
ATGATGTTACAGATGAGATGGTCAGACTAAACTGGCTGACGGAATTTATGCCTCTTCCGACCATCAAGCA
TTTTATCCGTACTCCTGATGATGCATGGTTACTCACCACTGCGATCCCCGGGAAAACAGCATTCCAGGTA
TTAGAAGAATATCCTGATTCAGGTGAAAATATTGTTGATGCGCTGGCAGTGTTCCTGCGCCGGTTGCATT
CGATTCCTGTTTGTAATTGTCCTTTTAACAGCGATCGCGTATTTCGTCTCGCTCAGGCGCAATCACGAAT
GAATAACGGTTTGGTTGATGCGAGTGATTTTGATGACGAGCGTAATGGCTGGCCTGTTGAACAAGTCTGG
AAAGAAATGCATAAACTTTTGCCATTCTCACCGGATTCAGTCGTCACTCATGGTGATTTCTCACTTGATA
ACCTTATTTTTGACGAGGGGAAATTAATAGGTTGTATTGATGTTGGACGAGTCGGAATCGCAGACCGATA
CCAGGATCTTGCCATCCTATGGAACTGCCTCGGTGAGTTTTCTCCTTCATTACAGAAACGGCTTTTTCAA
AAATATGGTATTGATAATCCTGATATGAATAAATTGCAGTTTCATTTGATGCTCGATGAGTTTTTCTAAG
AATTAATTCATGAGCGGATACATATTTGAATGTATTTAGAAAAATAAACAAATAGGGGTTCCGCGCACAT
TTCCCCGAAAAGTGCCACCTAAATTGTAAGCGTTAATATTTTGTTAAAATTCGCGTTAAATTTTTGTTAA
ATCAGCTCATTTTTTAACCAATAGGCCGAAATCGGCAAAATCCCTTATAAATCAAAAGAATAGACCGAGA
TAGGGT
[37 nt withheld, positions 3787-3823]
AAAGAACGTGGACTCCAACGTCAAAGG
[49 nt withheld, positions 3851-3899]
T
[91 nt withheld, positions 3901-3991]
G
[124 nt withheld, positions 3993-4116]
CCCATTCGCCAATCCGGATATAGTTCCTCCTTTCAGCAAAAAACCCCTCAAGACCCGTTTAGAGGCCCCA
AGGGGTTATGCTAGTTATTGCTCAGCGGTGGCAGCAGCCAACTCAGCTTCCTTTCGGGCTTTGTTAGCAG
CCGGATCTCAGTGGTGGTGGTGGTGGTGCTCGAGTTACCACAGGGAGGTCTTAAAATTGAATTTCAGTTT
CAGCAGATACTTCAGATTTACCTGAGCAATATCATAGACAATGTACTCGTTATATAGTAGAGAGGTGTCA
TTCACACCAGATGAAATCCCGGTCCCAAGAGGAACGTCTACACCATCCAGACTAATGTTAGCTGAAGGAT
CAGGGGTAGTTTTGCCCAAACCTTTGACACTGTGCTTGCCCTTGGGTAACTTGCTGATATGTGAAGCGTG
CTTCAGTTCATACATGTTTCCAAGGGCAACTTCTCCCAACAGGATTAAGCCTATTGGGTCTCCCTGAGAC
GTATGGCAGTAGTTGGCACTCTTGGAGACCATGTCAGCGAAATAGATCCCTTTACCAAACATGTAGCCTG
TCACGGGCGCTTCAGGCGGGGCTATCCGAAGACCCTGGGACAGGATCCCAGCAAAGTTGGTGGTCCTGGA
CCCGTGCCACAGCAATCTTCGGTTATGAAGCTGCTTAAAGGGCTTGTAACGCTGGCATTCGCCTTCACGC
TCTATCTTAAAGATATCGATGACTTCCAAGTCATACGCATTGTGTGTGGTTGCATGAGTGTTCTTAACAT
ACTTCCTGATGATCTCGGCTTCTTCAGAATCTCTGTCAACCACCTTAATGTCAGTTTTGAGCTTCTCATA
GTTGACATCGATGGGATCCTTGCTGCTATCATCAGACCCTCCCCTGAGCAGACTGTAGGCCACCTCGATG
TCCAGCAGGTTGTCAAGCATTTCCGCCTTGGCCTGCACACTGTCTGCATTGTTCAGGAGCGGAGGCTTCT
TCATCCCAAAGTCGTGGGGGATCAGGGTGTAAAAGCGATTTGAGAGATCCAGGATCTGAGAGTCGCTGCT
GCCCTGAGACACCGCCTGCTGGACCTCACTGAAGATGGAGTATGCGGCCTGGATCTGCCTTTTGCTCAGC
TTCCCCAAGGGCATCTTCTGAAGGTCGATCTCATACTCCACCATGGCTTTCTTCATACTTTCCACATCAA
AGATCATCTTGATGAGGTCCTGAACTGGCTTGGGGAGCTTGGACTTGGTGCCAGGATTTACTGTCAGCTT
CTTCACTGCCTCTTCATCCTGGCCATAGTCAATCTCCAGGGGGTAGAACTTTTTGGGATACTTCGTGAAA
TTTTTGGAGTGCCAAGCGTTCCCGGTTTTTTCTTCATATAATTTCATGAAGTGCTCAATGGCATCCTCCT
TGGACGGCATCTGTTCCAGTTTGTTGCTACCGATCACCGTACCCACACGGCCCCAGGACCTGAATATCCA
ATACCTGTTTTCCTTGTCGTCCTCCAGAAGCTGGAGCTTGTAGTAGGAGTTGGTTCCTTTAACGATGTCC
ACCAGGCCAAGGGTGGCACTGAAGACCTTCCCACCTTTCTCCAGGACATGCGCAGAGTGTTCCAGTCCAG
AATCAGGATCCACAGCTGCTCCTCCTTTAAGAGTTAATTTCATTCTCTTTTCAGATTTGTTGATACCTTC
CTCCTTGACCTGGCCCTTGCTTTTTTTGGAGAGCGCAGCCCCTGACTTCCCTCTTGGGGCCACAACTTCA
ACAGGCTCTGCCTTCACCTCTGCCCCCCAAGGGGACAAGATGTGCGCTAAGAACAACTCCTGAAGGCTCT
TGGTGGAGGCGGAGACGTCCTGGAGGAAGTCCTCAGACACAACTCGGATGTTGGCTTCCTTTACTTCCTC
CATCTTCTTATTCATCTTTTCCACCTCCTTTTTGGTGCTGATGCACAGGGAAGCCTTGTTGGCCGTCCCC
GTCAACTTCCCCCCGAGTTTCTCAATCATGGCCTTCACTTCATCCTTGTTCCGGGACAGCTTCCCGAGAG
TCAGGATCTTCATGTTGGATAATGGCTTATCTGCTGAAGCAGAGGAGTTCACAGCAGCAGGAGCCGAGGC
CACCTCATCGCCTTTTCTCTTTCCTTCACTCTTGACTCCTGGGAGCTGCTTCTTCAGGGCTTCCTTATCC
TCTGTAGCAAGGAGGCTGAAGCCCTTGAGCTGACTCGCACTGTACTCGGGCCGGAAACCCAGCTCCTCCC
TGTTCTTGACAAAGCAGCCTGGATGGTACCAGCGGTCAATCATGCCTAGCTGTGGCTTCTCCGGGTCCAC
CATCTTCTTGGACAGGCGCACCTGGCCCTTTTCTATCTTCTCCATACACCCCTTGCACGTACTTCTGTTG
GACTTGGCATACTCTGCTGCAAAGTCACCCAGAGTCTTCTCTGCCTTGCTACCAATTCCATCCTGGCCTT
TGCCTGTCACTCCTCCAGCTTCCGCTGTCTTCTTGACTTTCTGCTGGTCATCCCACCGAAGCTCAGAGAA
CCCATCCACCTCAACGTCAGGGTGCCGGATGGAGTGGCCCACCTTCCAGAAGCAGGAGAAGTGGTACCAG
TGTGGGACTTTTCCATCAAACATGGGCGACTGCACCATGATGGCCATCCGGAGCGAGTCCTTGGGGATGC
TCTCGCTGCATTTCTTGCAAGAGGCGCGCCCGCTCTTGGCGTACTCGACTCGATACAGCTTATCAGAAGA
CTCCGCCATCATATGGCTGCCGCGCGGCACCAGGCCGCTGCTGTGATGATGATGATGATGGCTGCTGCCC
ATGGTATATCTCCTTCTTAAAGTTAAACAAAATTATTTCTAGAGGGGAATTGTTATCCGCTCACAATTCC
CCTATAGTGAGTCGTATTAATTTCGCGGGATCGAGATCTCGATCCTCTACGCCGGACGCATCGTGGCCGG
CATCACCGGCGCCACAGGTGCGGTTGCTGGCGCCTATATCGCCGACATCACCGATGGGGAAGATCGGGCT
CGCCACTTCGGGCTCATGAGCGCTTGTTTCGGCGTGGGTATGGTGGCAGGCCCCGTGGCCGGGGGACTGT
TGGGCGCCATCTCCTTGCATGCACCATTCCTTGCGGCGGCGGTGCTCAACGGCCTCAACCTACTACTGGG
CTGCTTCCTAATGCAGGAGTCGCATAAGGGAGAGCGTCGAGATCCCGGACACCATCGAATGGCGCAAAAC
CTTTCGCGGTATGGCATGATAGCGCCCGGAAGAGAGTCAATTCAGGGTGGTGAATGTGAAACCAGTAACG
TTATACGATGTCGCAGAGTATGCCGGTGTCTCTTATCAGACCGTTTCCCGCGTGGTGAACCAGGCCAGCC
ACGTTTCTGCGAAAACGCGGGAAAAAGTGGAAGCGGCGATGGCGGAGCTGAATTACATTCCCAACCGCGT
GGCACAACAACTGGCGGGCAAACAGTCGTTGCTGATTGGCGTTGCCACCTCCAGTCTGGCCCTGCACGCG
CCGTCGCAAATTGTCGCGGCGATTAAATCTCGCGCCGATCAACTGGGTGCCAGCGTGGTGGTGTCGATGG
TAGAACGAAGCGGCGTCGAAGCCTGTAAAGCGGCGGTGCACAATCTTCTCGCGCAACGCGTCAGTGGGCT
GATCATTAACTATCCGCTGGATGACCAGGATGCCATTGCTGTGGAAGCTGCCTGCACTAATGTTCCGGCG
TTATTTCTTGATGTCTCTGACCAGACACCCA
Features (pLannotate 1.2.2; 21 found; start..end, strand, type, name):
    630..651     +  protein_bind   CAP binding site: CAP binding activates transcription in the presence of cAMP. E. coli catabolite activator protein
    666..957     +  CDS            TcR (fragment): tetracycline efflux protein; tet; confers resistance to tetracycline
   1029..1409    -  CDS            YPB1_ECOLX: Protein predicted: Swiss-Prot protein existence level 4. From Escherichia coli.
   1426..1617    +  CDS            rop: Rop protein, which maintains plasmids at low copy number; rop
   1719..1858    +  misc_feature   bom: basis of mobility region from pBR322
   2044..2632    -  rep_origin     ori: high-copy-number ColE1/pMB1/pBR322/pUC origin of replication
   2754..3569    +  CDS            KanR: aminoglycoside phosphotransferase; aph(3')-Ia; confers resistance to kanamycin in bacteria or G418 (Geneticin®) in eukaryotes
   3578..3635    -  promoter       AmpR promoter (fragment): bla
   3688..4116    -  rep_origin     f1 ori (sequence partly withheld): f1 bacteriophage origin of replication; arrow indicates direction of (+) strand synthesis
   4153..4200    -  terminator     T7 terminator: transcription terminator for bacteriophage T7 RNA polymerase
   4208..4257    -  CDS            SET1 (fragment): solubility-enhancement tag derived from T7 phage gene 10B
   4267..4284    -  CDS            9xHis (fragment): 9xHis affinity tag
   4294..6855    -  CDS            PARP1 (fragment): PARP1_HUMAN - Also known as ADPRT From Homo sapiens (Human).
   6862..6879    -  CDS            thrombin site: thrombin recognition and cleavage site
   6890..6906    -  CDS            capTEV™ (fragment): composite tag for in vivo biotinylation, TEV protease cleavage, and 6xHis tagging
   6925..6947    -  RBS            RBS: efficient ribosome binding site from bacteriophage T7 gene 10 (Olins and Rangwala, 1989)
   6962..6986    -  protein_bind   lac operator: The lac repressor binds to the lac operator to inhibit transcription in E. coli. This inhibition can be relieved by adding lactose or isopropyl-β-D-thiogalactopyranoside (IPTG). lac repressor encoded by lacI
   6987..7005    -  promoter       T7 promoter: promoter for bacteriophage T7 RNA polymerase
   7027..7306    +  CDS            TcR (fragment): tetracycline efflux protein; tet; confers resistance to tetracycline
   7314..7391    +  promoter       lacI promoter: lacI
   7392..617     +  CDS            lacI (across the origin): lac repressor; lacI; The lac repressor binds to the lac operator to inhibit transcription in E. coli. This inhibition can be relieved by adding lactose or isopropyl-β-D-thiogalactopyranoside (IPTG).
