[The description below was written by a language model from this plasmid's Addgene catalogue record and pLannotate feature annotations shown in this document.]
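Description:
pET28_6xHis-PARP1delZn3-L713F is a bacterial expression plasmid built on the pET28 backbone for producing a mutant form of human PARP1 (poly(ADP-ribose) polymerase 1) in E. coli. It is selected with kanamycin through the aph(3')-Ia KanR gene. It replicates from a pBR322/ColE1-type origin accompanied by rop and the bom region, consistent with its low-copy listing. An f1 origin is also present. The short tetracycline-resistance, AmpR promoter and CAP-site annotations appear to be backbone remnants rather than functional elements.

The insert, assembled by Gibson cloning, sits between a T7 promoter with an adjacent lac operator and the T7 terminator, and is translated from the T7 gene 10 ribosome binding site. The plasmid carries lacI under its own promoter, so transcription is repressed until IPTG induction in a host that supplies T7 RNA polymerase. The encoded protein has an N-terminal 6xHis tag followed by a thrombin cleavage site, allowing affinity purification and tag removal. The annotation also detects a His-tag fragment downstream of the PARP1 coding region, which is probably the vector's C-terminal tag sequence. The record does not say whether it is translated.

The PARP1 sequence comprises residues 1–213 joined to 374–1014, deleting residues 214–373, which removes the third zinc finger (Zn3) domain. It also carries L713F, described as a gain-of-function mutation, and V762A. The depositor notes that expression may be toxic to the host. The associated publication concerns the roles of PARP1 in ALC1-dependent nucleosome remodeling, which suggests the recombinant protein was used in biochemical studies of how PARP1 domains and activity contribute to that process.
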