Addgene plasmid #173934: pET28_6xHis-PARP1delZn3-L713F
Purpose: Bacterial expression of PARP1 lacking Zn3 domain but containing L713F gain-of-function mutation
Depositing lab: Joan Conaway. Depositing organization: Stowers Institute for Medical Research. Publication: Multiple roles for PARP1 in ALC1-dependent nucleosome remodeling. Ooi SK, Sato S, Tomomori-Sato C, Zhang Y, Wen Z, Banks CAS, Washburn MP, Unruh JR, Florens L, Conaway RC, Conaway JW. Proc Natl Acad Sci U S A. 2021 Sep 7;118(36). pii: 2107277118. doi: 10.1073/pnas.2107277118. PubMed 34465625.
Backbone
  Vector backbone: pET28
  Vector type: Bacterial Expression
Growth in bacteria
  Bacterial resistance: Kanamycin, 50 μg/mL
  Growth temperature: 37°C
  Growth strain: DH5alpha
  Copy number: Low Copy
Gene/Insert
  Gene/Insert name: PARP1delZn3-L713F
  Species: H. sapiens (human)
  Mutation: Deletion of residues 214-373; L713F, V762A
  Entrez Gene: PARP1 (a.k.a. ADPRT, ADPRT 1, ADPRT1, ARTD1, PARP, PARP-1, PARS, PPOL, Poly-PARP, pADPRT-1)
  Tag / fusion protein: 6xHis (N terminal on insert)
  Cloning method: Gibson Cloning
Terms and licenses: Academic/Nonprofit Terms; Industry Terms: Not Available to Industry
Depositor comments: Protein residues 1-213...374-1014 (protein expression may be toxic to host, add 10 mM benzamide to all growth media, see PMID: 28695525 for protocol)
How to cite: pET28_6xHis-PARP1delZn3-L713F was a gift from Joan Conaway (Addgene plasmid # 173934 ; http://n2t.net/addgene:173934 ; RRID:Addgene_173934)
