>Addgene plasmid #173934 | pET28_6xHis-PARP1delZn3-L713F | depositor partial sequence | sequence record 338488 | 6xHis-PARP1dZn3-L713F_CDS
ATGGGCAGCAGCCATCATCATCATCATCACAGCAGCGGCCTGGTGCCGCGCGGCAGCCATATGATGGCGG
AGTCTTCTGATAAGCTGTATCGAGTCGAGTACGCCAAGAGCGGGCGCGCCTCTTGCAAGAAATGCAGCGA
GAGCATCCCCAAGGACTCGCTCCGGATGGCCATCATGGTGCAGTCGCCCATGTTTGATGGAAAAGTCCCA
CACTGGTACCACTTCTCCTGCTTCTGGAAGGTGGGCCACTCCATCCGGCACCCTGACGTTGAGGTGGATG
GGTTCTCTGAGCTTCGGTGGGATGACCAGCAGAAAGTCAAGAAGACAGCGGAAGCTGGAGGAGTGACAGG
CAAAGGCCAGGATGGAATTGGTAGCAAGGCAGAGAAGACTCTGGGTGACTTTGCAGCAGAGTATGCCAAG
TCCAACAGAAGTACGTGCAAGGGGTGTATGGAGAAGATAGAAAAGGGCCAGGTGCGCCTGTCCAAGAAGA
TGGTGGACCCGGAGAAGCCACAGCTAGGCATGATTGACCGCTGGTACCATCCAGGCTGCTTTGTCAAGAA
CAGGGAGGAGCTGGGTTTCCGGCCCGAGTACAGTGCGAGTCAGCTCAAGGGCTTCAGCCTCCTTGCTACA
GAGGATAAGGAAGCCCTGAAGAAGCAGCTCCCAGGAGTCAAGAGTGAAGGAAAGAGAAAAGGCGATGAGG
TGGCCTCGGCTCCTGCTGCTGTGAACTCCTCTGCTTCAGCAGATAAGCCATTATCCAACATGAAGATCCT
GACTCTCGGGAAGCTGTCCCGGAACAAGGATGAAGTGAAGGCCATGATTGAGAAACTCGGGGGGAAGTTG
ACGGGGACGGCCAACAAGGCTTCCCTGTGCATCAGCACCAAAAAGGAGGTGGAAAAGATGAATAAGAAGA
TGGAGGAAGTAAAGGAAGCCAACATCCGAGTTGTGTCTGAGGACTTCCTCCAGGACGTCTCCGCCTCCAC
CAAGAGCCTTCAGGAGTTGTTCTTAGCGCACATCTTGTCCCCTTGGGGGGCAGAGGTGAAGGCAGAGCCT
GTTGAAGTTGTGGCCCCAAGAGGGAAGTCAGGGGCTGCGCTCTCCAAAAAAAGCAAGGGCCAGGTCAAGG
AGGAAGGTATCAACAAATCTGAAAAGAGAATGAAATTAACTCTTAAAGGAGGAGCAGCTGTGGATCCTGA
TTCTGGACTGGAACACTCTGCGCATGTCCTGGAGAAAGGTGGGAAGGTCTTCAGTGCCACCCTTGGCCTG
GTGGACATCGTTAAAGGAACCAACTCCTACTACAAGCTCCAGCTTCTGGAGGACGACAAGGAAAACAGGT
ATTGGATATTCAGGTCCTGGGGCCGTGTGGGTACGGTGATCGGTAGCAACAAACTGGAACAGATGCCGTC
CAAGGAGGATGCCATTGAGCACTTCATGAAATTATATGAAGAAAAAACCGGGAACGCTTGGCACTCCAAA
AATTTCACGAAGTATCCCAAAAAGTTCTACCCCCTGGAGATTGACTATGGCCAGGATGAAGAGGCAGTGA
AGAAGCTGACAGTAAATCCTGGCACCAAGTCCAAGCTCCCCAAGCCAGTTCAGGACCTCATCAAGATGAT
CTTTGATGTGGAAAGTATGAAGAAAGCCATGGTGGAGTATGAGATCGACCTTCAGAAGATGCCCTTGGGG
AAGCTGAGCAAAAGGCAGATCCAGGCCGCATACTCCATCTTCAGTGAGGTCCAGCAGGCGGTGTCTCAGG
GCAGCAGCGACTCTCAGATCCTGGATCTCTCAAATCGCTTTTACACCCTGATCCCCCACGACTTTGGGAT
GAAGAAGCCTCCGCTCCTGAACAATGCAGACAGTGTGCAGGCCAAGGCGGAAATGCTTGACAACCTGCTG
GACATCGAGGTGGCCTACAGTCTGCTCAGGGGAGGGTCTGATGATAGCAGCAAGGATCCCATCGATGTCA
ACTATGAGAAGCTCAAAACTGACATTAAGGTGGTTGACAGAGATTCTGAAGAAGCCGAGATCATCAGGAA
GTATGTTAAGAACACTCATGCAACCACACACAATGCGTATGACTTGGAAGTCATCGATATCTTTAAGATA
GAGCGTGAAGGCGAATGCCAGCGTTACAAGCCCTTTAAGCAGCTTCATAACCGAAGATTGCTGTGGCACG
GGTCCAGGACCACCAACTTTGCTGGGATCCTGTCCCAGGGTCTTCGGATAGCCCCGCCTGAAGCGCCCGT
GACAGGCTACATGTTTGGTAAAGGGATCTATTTCGCTGACATGGTCTCCAAGAGTGCCAACTACTGCCAT
ACGTCTCAGGGAGACCCAATAGGCTTAATCCTGTTGGGAGAAGTTGCCCTTGGAAACATGTATGAACTGA
AGCACGCTTCACATATCAGCAAGTTACCCAAGGGCAAGCACAGTGTCAAAGGTTTGGGCAAAACTACCCC
TGATCCTTCAGCTAACATTAGTCTGGATGGTGTAGACGTTCCTCTTGGGACCGGGATTTCATCTGGTGTG
AATGACACCTCTCTACTATATAACGAGTACATTGTCTATGATATTGCTCAGGTAAATCTGAAGTATCTGC
TGAAACTGAAATTCAATTTTAAGACCTCCCTGTGGTAA
